>Addgene plasmid #23472 | pDONR223-GSG2 | depositor partial sequence | sequence record 11114 | Author sequence, M13pUC-fwd
CTATGGATTTTATTTTGACTGATAGTGACCTGTTCGTTGCAACAAATTGATGAGCAATGCTTTTTTATAA
TGCCAACTTTGTACAAAAAAGTTGGCACCATGGCGGCTTCGCTCCCGGGACCTGGGAGCCGGCTTTTCCG
CACATATGGGGCTGCGGACGGCAGGAGACAGCGGCGGCCGGGCCGGGAAGCCGCGCAGTGGTTCCCGCCG
CAGGACCGGAGGCGTTTCTTCAACAGCAGCGGCAGCAGCGACGCCAGCATCGGCGACCCCTCGCAGTCCG
ACGATCCTGACGATCCCGACGACCCCGACTTCCCCGGCAGCCCGGTGAGGCGGCGGCGGAGGCGTCCCGG
CGGCCGAGTGCCCAAGGACCGGCCCAGCCTGACCGTGACCCCAAAGCGCTGGAAGCTGCGAGCTCGCCCA
AGCCTAACCGTGACCCCAAGACGCCTGGGGCTGCGAGCTCGGCCCCCGCAGAAGTGCAGCACACCCTGCG
GCCCGCTCCGACTTCCGCCCTTCCCCAGCCGCGACTCCGGCCGCCTCAGCCCGGACCTCAGCGTGTGCGG
CCAGCCCAGGGACGGCGACGAGCTGGGCATCAGTGCCTCCCTGTTCAGCTCTCTGGCCTCGCCCTGCCCC
GGGTCCCCAACGCCAAGGGACAGTGTCATCTCGATCGGCACCTCCGCCTGTCTGGTTGCAGCCTCAGCCG
TCCCGAGCGGCCTCCACCTCCCAGAAGTCTCCCTGGACCGAGCATCTCTCCCCTGCTCCCAGAGGAAGCG
ACAGGAGGAGCCAAGGACACCAGATGGTCCACCAACCCGCGCCAGCCTCAGTCAGTTCTCTTTGGCCTTA
TGAACTCAGGAACCCCTGAGGATTCTGAGTTTCGGGCAGATGGG
