>Addgene plasmid #23472 | pDONR223-GSG2 | addgene partial sequence | sequence record 29339 | 23472 with M13pUC-fwd
AGCTCGGGCCCAATAATGATTTTATTTTGACTGATAGTGACCTGTTCGTTGCAACAAATTGATGAGCAAT
GCTTTTTTATAATGCCAACTTTGTACAAAAAAGTTGGCACCATGGCGGCTTCGCTCCCGGGACCTGGGAG
CCGGCTTTTCCGCACATATGGGGCTGCGGACGGCAGGAGACAGCGGCGGCCGGGCCGGGAAGCCGCGCAG
TGGTTCCCGCCGCAGGACCGGAGGCGTTTCTTCAACAGCAGCGGCAGCAGCGACGCCAGCATCGGCGACC
CCTCGCAGTCCGACGATCCTGACGATCCCGACGACCCCGACTTCCCCGGCAGCCCGGTGAGGCGGCGGCG
GAGGCGTCCCGGCGGCCGAGTGCCCAAGGACCGGCCCAGCCTGACCGTGACCCCAAAGCGCTGGAAGCTG
CGAGCTCGCCCAAGCCTAACCGTGACCCCAAGACGCCTGGGGCTGCGAGCTCGGCCCCCGCAGAAGTGCA
GCACACCCTGCGGCCCGCTCCGACTTCCGCCCTTCCCCAGCCGCGACTCCGGCCGCCTCAGCCCGGACCT
CAGCGTGTGCGGCCAGCCCAGGGACGGCGACGAGCTGGGCATCAGTGCCTCCCTG
