>Addgene plasmid #23472 | pDONR223-GSG2 | depositor partial sequence | sequence record 46808 | Author sequence, M13-rev
TTGGGGGGATTCAGGCTGGATGGCAATAATGATTTTATTTTGACTGATAGTGACCTGTTCGTTGCAACAA
ATTGATAAGCAATGCTTTCTTATAATGCCAACTTTGTACAAGAAAGTTGGCAACTTAAACAGACTGTGCT
GGCAGAGCAAGTCAGTGGCAGAGCTGAAGTTCAGCATTGTCCTGTGGAACTCCTGGATTTTTCTCTTAAT
TTGCTTCATGGCAGGAGTGTTACATTTAGTCTTGAAGGTCATTTGTTTCAGCATCTTGTCTGTCAGGTAA
TGTAACCAGAGCACATTACTATAAGGGTGATATTCACCCCAGCGGTTGTTATTCTCCTTCTTCATGAGCC
TGTAGATGTCAAACTGGTAGTCACCGTCACCGGTAAACAGGTCCTCATCCATGGAAACGTCACAGAAAAC
CACAATCCCATCCCGTTCCAAGCGCGACAGGGTGTAGTCAATGATGCTCACTTGCAACCCACAGCTGGGG
ATAGTGCTGCTCTTCCCATTGAGGGTGTAGTGGAGTTTTTTGAGGCTGGTTTTCTTTAAGAGCACGTTCC
CCCAGTGTAAGTCTCGGTGCTCAAAGCGCAGTGATGCCTCTGCCACTGCGAGGGAGGCTGTGAGCTGGTG
TAGAATGCTCTTTGCAGTAGCCAAGGAAGACAACTTGGTTCGCATTTGCTCTAAGTCAATCCCTCCAAAC
TCAAATTCCAGCACAATGAAGAGCTGGTCGTCTTTAAAAAAATCAGGCCGGTCATTTGCAGAGCCTTTGG
TTGAATTATAGTGATCCCAGGCTTTGAGGAGC
