[The description below was written by a language model from this plasmid's Addgene catalogue record.]
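Description:
pDONR223-GSG2 is a Gateway entry-type clone built in the Invitrogen pDONR223 donor vector backbone (about 5 kb without insert). It carries the human GSG2 open reading frame, now officially named HASPIN, as an insert of roughly 2.4 kb. Haspin is a serine/threonine protein kinase, which fits the clone's origin in a collection of kinase ORFs assembled for functional screening in a study of MAP kinase pathway reactivation and resistance to RAF inhibition. The plasmid is maintained at high copy in standard E. coli cloning strains and is selected with spectinomycin. No feature table is provided, so the origin of replication and the exact recombination sites flanking the insert are not explicitly recorded. As a product of Gateway cloning into a donor vector, the ORF would be expected to sit between attL-type sites, and the listed sequencing primers are M13 forward and reverse sites on either side.

The ORF was deliberately cloned without a stop codon. This "open" configuration lets it be transferred by Gateway recombination into a destination vector that supplies a C-terminal epitope tag and the stop codon in frame. The donor backbone has no recorded mammalian promoter, and the depositors state that the plasmid should not be transfected directly. It serves instead as a sequence-verifiable shuttle and source clone. For expression in mammalian cells, the depositors point to a companion set of four custom lentiviral destination vectors (the pLX301–pLX304 series), which are obtained separately. The record notes that distribution is limited to academic and nonprofit users.
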