Addgene plasmid #23472: pDONR223-GSG2
Depositing lab: William Hahn & David Root. Depositing organization: Dana-Farber Cancer Institute. Publication: COT drives resistance to RAF inhibition through MAP kinase pathway reactivation. Johannessen CM, Boehm JS, Kim SY, Thomas SR, Wardwell L, Johnson LA, Emery CM, Stransky N, Cogdill AP, Barretina J, Caponigro G, Hieronymus H, Murray RR, Salehi-Ashtiani K, Hill DE, Vidal M, Zhao JJ, Yang X, Alkan O, Kim S, Harris JL, Wilson CJ, Myer VE, Finan PM, Root DE, Roberts TM, Golub T, Flaherty KT, Dummer R, Weber BL, Sellers WR, Schlegel R, Wargo JA, Hahn WC, Garraway LA. Nature. 2010 Dec 16;468(7326):968-72. doi: 10.1038/nature09627 PubMed 21107320.
Backbone
  Vector backbone: pDONR223
  Backbone manufacturer: Invitrogen
  Backbone size w/o insert (bp): 5005
  Vector type: Gateway Donor vector
Growth in bacteria
  Bacterial resistance: Spectinomycin, 50 μg/mL
  Growth temperature: 37°C
  Growth strain: DH5alpha
  Copy number: High Copy
Gene/Insert
  Gene/Insert name: GSG2 (alt name: haspin)
  Species: H. sapiens (human)
  Insert size (bp): 2397
  Entrez Gene: HASPIN (a.k.a. GSG2)
  Cloning method: Gateway Cloning
  Sequencing primers: 5′ M13pUC-fwd; 3′ M13rev
Terms and licenses: Academic/Nonprofit Terms; Industry Terms: Not Available to Industry
Depositor comments: The ORF has no Stop codon. This design enables easy recombination into a destination vector to add an epitope tag of choice and Stop codon to the ORF. Do NOT use this plasmid directly for transfections. A set of 4 custom lentiviral vectors is available ( pLX301 (http://www.addgene.org/25895/) , pLX302 (http://www.addgene.org/25896/) , pLX303 (http://www.addgene.org/25897/) , pLX304 (http://www.addgene.org/25890/) ) to be used to express these ORFs in mammalian cells. These plasmids are not included in the kit and must be ordered separately.
How to cite: pDONR223-GSG2 was a gift from William Hahn & David Root (Addgene plasmid # 23472 ; http://n2t.net/addgene:23472 ; RRID:Addgene_23472)
